>Addgene plasmid #164265 | pXPR_070 | addgene full sequence | sequence record 330127 | Addgene NGS Result
TTTAAGACCAATGACTTACAAGGCAGCTGTAGATCTTAGCCACTTTTTAAAAGAAAAGGGGGGACTGGAA
GGGCTAATTCACTCCCAACGAAGACAAGATCTGCTTTTTGCTTGTACTGGGTCTCTCTGGTTAGACCAGA
TCTGAGCCTGGGAGCTCTCTGGCTAACTAGGGAACCCACTGCTTAAGCCTCAATAAAGCTTGCCTTGAGT
GCTTCAAGTAGTGTGTGCCCGTCTGTTGTGTGACTCTGGTAACTAGAGATCCCTCAGACCCTTTTAGTCA
GTGTGGAAAATCTCTAGCAGTACGTATAGTAGTTCATGTCATCTTATTATTCAGTATTTATAACTTGCAA
AGAAATGAATATCAGAGAGTGAGAGGAACTTGTTTATTGCAGCTTATAATGGTTACAAATAAAGCAATAG
CATCACAAATTTCACAAATAAAGCATTTTTTTCACTGCATTCTAGTTGTGGTTTGTCCAAACTCATCAAT
GTATCTTATCATGTCTGGCTCTAGCTATCCCGCCCCTAACTCCGCCCATCCCGCCCCTAACTCCGCCCAG
TTCCGCCCATTCTCCGCCCCATGGCTGACTAATTTTTTTTATTTATGCAGAGGCCGAGGCCGCCTCGGCC
TCTGAGCTATTCCAGAAGTAGTGAGGAGGCTTTTTTGGAGGCCTAGGGACGTACCCAATTCGCCCTATAG
TGAGTCGTATTACGCGCGCTCACTGGCCGTCGTTTTACAACGTCGTGACTGGGAAAACCCTGGCGTTACC
CAACTTAATCGCCTTGCAGCACATCCCCCTTTCGCCAGCTGGCGTAATAGCGAAGAGGCCCGCACCGATC
GCCCTTCCCAACAGTTGCGCAGCCTGAATGGCGAATGGG
[124 nt withheld, positions 880-1003]
C
[91 nt withheld, positions 1005-1095]
A
[49 nt withheld, positions 1097-1145]
CCTTTGACGTTGGAGTCCACGTTCTTT
[37 nt withheld, positions 1173-1209]
ACCCTATCTCGGTCTATTCTTTTGATTTATAAGGGATTTTGCCGATTTCGGCCTATTGGTTAAAAAATGA
GCTGATTTAACAAAAATTTAACGCGAATTTTAACAAAATATTAACGCTTACAATTTAGGTGGCACTTTTC
GGGGAAATGTGCGCGGAACCCCTATTTGTTTATTTTTCTAAATACATTCAAATATGTATCCGCTCATGAG
ACAATAACCCTGATAAATGCTTCAATAATATTGAAAAAGGAAGAGTATGAGTATTCAACATTTCCGTGTC
GCCCTTATTCCCTTTTTTGCGGCATTTTGCCTTCCTGTTTTTGCTCACCCAGAAACGCTGGTGAAAGTAA
AAGATGCTGAAGATCAGTTGGGTGCACGAGTGGGTTACATCGAACTGGATCTCAACAGCGGTAAGATCCT
TGAGAGTTTTCGCCCCGAAGAACGTTTTCCAATGATGAGCACTTTTAAAGTTCTGCTATGTGGCGCGGTA
TTATCCCGTATTGACGCCGGGCAAGAGCAACTCGGTCGCCGCATACACTATTCTCAGAATGACTTGGTTG
AGTACTCACCAGTCACAGAAAAGCATCTTACGGATGGCATGACAGTAAGAGAATTATGCAGTGCTGCCAT
AACCATGAGTGATAACACTGCGGCCAACTTACTTCTGACAACGATCGGAGGACCGAAGGAGCTAACCGCT
TTTTTGCACAACATGGGGGATCATGTAACTCGCCTTGATCGTTGGGAACCGGAGCTGAATGAAGCCATAC
CAAACGACGAGCGTGACACCACGATGCCTGTAGCAATGGCAACAACGTTGCGCAAACTATTAACTGGCGA
ACTACTTACTCTAGCTTCCCGGCAACAATTAATAGACTGGATGGAGGCGGATAAAGTTGCAGGACCACTT
CTGCGCTCGGCCCTTCCGGCTGGCTGGTTTATTGCTGATAAATCTGGAGCCGGTGAGCGTGGGTCTCGCG
GTATCATTGCAGCACTGGGGCCAGATGGTAAGCCCTCCCGTATCGTAGTTATCTACACGACGGGGAGTCA
GGCAACTATGGATGAACGAAATAGACAGATCGCTGAGATAGGTGCCTCACTGATTAAGCATTGGTAACTG
TCAGACCAAGTTTACTCATATATACTTTAGATTGATTTAAAACTTCATTTTTAATTTAAAAGGATCTAGG
TGAAGATCCTTTTTGATAATCTCATGACCAAAATCCCTTAACGTGAGTTTTCGTTCCACTGAGCGTCAGA
CCCCGTAGAAAAGATCAAAGGATCTTCTTGAGATCCTTTTTTTCTGCGCGTAATCTGCTGCTTGCAAACA
AAAAAACCACCGCTACCAGCGGTGGTTTGTTTGCCGGATCAAGAGCTACCAACTCTTTTTCCGAAGGTAA
CTGGCTTCAGCAGAGCGCAGATACCAAATACTGTTCTTCTAGTGTAGCCGTAGTTAGGCCACCACTTCAA
GAACTCTGTAGCACCGCCTACATACCTCGCTCTGCTAATCCTGTTACCAGTGGCTGCTGCCAGTGGCGAT
AAGTCGTGTCTTACCGGGTTGGACTCAAGACGATAGTTACCGGATAAGGCGCAGCGGTCGGGCTGAACGG
GGGGTTCGTGCACACAGCCCAGCTTGGAGCGAACGACCTACACCGAACTGAGATACCTACAGCGTGAGCT
ATGAGAAAGCGCCACGCTTCCCGAAGGGAGAAAGGCGGACAGGTATCCGGTAAGCGGCAGGGTCGGAACA
GGAGAGCGCACGAGGGAGCTTCCAGGGGGAAACGCCTGGTATCTTTATAGTCCTGTCGGGTTTCGCCACC
TCTGACTTGAGCGTCGATTTTTGTGATGCTCGTCAGGGGGGCGGAGCCTATGGAAAAACGCCAGCAACGC
GGCCTTTTTACGGTTCCTGGCCTTTTGCTGGCCTTTTGCTCACATGTTCTTTCCTGCGTTATCCCCTGAT
TCTGTGGATAACCGTATTACCGCCTTTGAGTGAGCTGATACCGCTCGCCGCAGCCGAACGACCGAGCGCA
GCGAGTCAGTGAGCGAGGAAGCGGAAGAGCGCCCAATACGCAAACCGCCTCTCCCCGCGCGTTGGCCGAT
TCATTAATGCAGCTGGCACGACAGGTTTCCCGACTGGAAAGCGGGCAGTGAGCGCAACGCAATTAATGTG
AGTTAGCTCACTCATTAGGCACCCCAGGCTTTACACTTTATGCTTCCGGCTCGTATGTTGTGTGGAATTG
TGAGCGGATAACAATTTCACACAGGAAACAGCTATGACCATGATTACGCCAAGCGCGCAATTAACCCTCA
CTAAAGGGAACAAAAGCTGGAGCTGCAAGCTTAATGTAGTCTTATGCAATACTCTTGTAGTCTTGCAACA
TGGTAACGATGAGTTAGCAACATGCCTTACAAGGAGAGAAAAAGCACCGTGCATGCCGATTGGTGGAAGT
AAGGTGGTACGATCGTGCCTTATTAGGAAGGCAACAGACGGGTCTGACATGGATTGGACGAACCACTGAA
TTGCCGCATTGCAGAGATATTGTATTTAAGTGCCTAGCTCGATACATAAACGGGTCTCTCTGGTTAGACC
AGATCTGAGCCTGGGAGCTCTCTGGCTAACTAGGGAACCCACTGCTTAAGCCTCAATAAAGCTTGCCTTG
AGTGCTTCAAGTAGTGTGTGCCCGTCTGTTGTGTGACTCTGGTAACTAGAGATCCCTCAGACCCTTTTAG
TCAGTGTGGAAAATCTCTAGCAGTGGCGCCCGAACAGGGACTTGAAAGCGAAAGGGAAACCAGAGGAGCT
CTCTCGACGCAGGACTCGGCTTGCTGAAGCGCGCACGGCAAGAGGCGAGGGGCGGCGACTGGTGAGTACG
CCAAAAATTTTGACTAGCGGAGGCTAGAAGGAGAGAGATGGGTGCGAGAGCGTCAGTATTAAGCGGGGGA
GAATTAGATCGCGATGGGAAAAAATTCGGTTAAGGCCAGGGGGAAAGAAAAAATATAAATTAAAACATAT
AGTATGGGCAAGCAGGGAGCTAGAACGATTCGCAGTTAATCCTGGCCTGTTAGAAACATCAGAAGGCTGT
AGACAAATACTGGGACAGCTACAACCATCCCTTCAGACAGGATCAGAAGAACTTAGATCATTATATAATA
CAGTAGCAACCCTCTATTGTGTGCATCAAAGGATAGAGATAAAAGACACCAAGGAAGCTTTAGACAAGAT
AGAGGAAGAGCAAAACAAAAGTAAGACCACCGCACAGCAAGCGGCCGCTGATCTTCAGACCTGGAGGAGG
AGATATGAGGGACAATTGGAGAAGTGAATTATATAAATATAAAGTAGTAAAAATTGAACCATTAGGAGTA
GCACCCACCAAGGCAAAGAGAAGAGTGGTGCAGAGAGAAAAAAGAGCAGTGGGAATAGGAGCTTTGTTCC
TTGGGTTCTTGGGAGCAGCAGGAAGCACTATGGGCGCAGCGTCAATGACGCTGACGGTACAGGCCAGACA
ATTATTGTCTGGTATAGTGCAGCAGCAGAACAATTTGCTGAGGGCTATTGAGGCGCAACAGCATCTGTTG
CAACTCACAGTCTGGGGCATCAAGCAGCTCCAGGCAAGAATCCTGGCTGTGGAAAGATACCTAAAGGATC
AACAGCTCCTGGGGATTTGGGGTTGCTCTGGAAAACTCATTTGCACCACTGCTGTGCCTTGGAATGCTAG
TTGGAGTAATAAATCTCTGGAACAGATTTGGAATCACACGACCTGGATGGAGTGGGACAGAGAAATTAAC
AATTACACAAGCTTAATACACTCCTTAATTGAAGAATCGCAAAACCAGCAAGAAAAGAATGAACAAGAAT
TATTGGAATTAGATAAATGGGCAAGTTTGTGGAATTGGTTTAACATAACAAATTGGCTGTGGTATATAAA
ATTATTCATAATGATAGTAGGAGGCTTGGTAGGTTTAAGAATAGTTTTTGCTGTACTTTCTATAGTGAAT
AGAGTTAGGCAGGGATATTCACCATTATCGTTTCAGACCCACCTCCCAACCCCGAGGGGACCCAGAGAGG
GCCTATTTCCCATGATTCCTTCATATTTGCATATACGATACAAGGCTGTTAGAGAGATAATTAGAATTAA
TTTGACTGTAAACACAAAGATATTAGTACAAAATACGTGACGTAGAAAGTAATAATTTCTTGGGTAGTTT
GCAGTTTTAAAATTATGTTTTAAAATGGACTATCATATGCTTACCGTAACTTGAAAGTATTTCGATTTCT
TGGCTTTATATATCTTGTGGAAAGGACGAAACACCGGAGACGGACGTCTCTGTTTCAGAGCTACAGCAAT
AACTTCGTATAATGTATGCTATACGAAGTTATTTTTTTCGGTAAGGGGAGTAAACCGCGCGAATTACAGT
TGCGACGTCACGATCAAATCTGGCAGATCGGGTTTACAGGCCAGGACTGGACAGGTCATTTGCGGTCCAC
GTGACGACTACTCAGCGTCAGTTATGAGAGAGCATGTTCCAAAACGGGAGCATAGCAGAGGCAAGCACAA
TGGTCCTCGTGTCTGGGGGTCGCCTGAGTGGGACCATTTTGGATCGAGCGTAGTAATGAGGTTCCCACGT
GAGCAGCACGCGATGACGGGTCAACCCACGAATGAACGGTGGACAGTACGGTGAACTCTTTTTTATAACT
TCGTATAATGTATGCTATACGAAGTTATTGCTGTAGCAAGTTGAAATAAGGCTAGTCCGTTATCAACTTG
AAAAAGTGGCACCGAGTCGGTGCTTTTTTGAATTCTCGACCTCGAGACAAATGGCAGTATTCATCCACAA
TTTTAAAAGAAAAGGGGGGATTGGGGGGTACAGTGCAGGGGAAAGAATAGTAGACATAATAGCAACAGAC
ATACAAACTAAAGAATTACAAAAACAAATTACAAAAATTCAAAATTTTCGGGTTTATTACAGGGACAGCA
GAGATCCACTTTGGCCGCGGCTCGAGGGGGCCCGGGTTGCGCCTTTTCCAAGGCAGCCCTGGGTTTGCGC
AGGGACGCGGCTGCTCTGGGCGTGGTTCCGGGAAACGCAGCGGCGCCGACCCTGGGTCTCGCACATTCTT
CACGTCCGTTCGCAGCGTCACCCGGATCTTCGCCGCTACCCTTGTGGGCCCCCCGGCGACGCTTCCTGCT
CCGCCCCTAAGTCGGGAAGGTTCCTTGCGGTTCGCGGCGTGCCGGACGTGACAAACGGAAGCCGCACATC
TCACTAGTACCCTCGCAGACGGACAGCGCCAGGGAGCAATGGCAGCGCGCCGACCGCGATGGGCTGTGGC
CAATAGCGGCTGCTCAGCAGGGCGCGCCGAGAGCAGCGGCCGGGAAGGGGCGGTGCGGGAGGCGGGGTGT
GGGGCGGTAGTGTGGGCCCTGTTCCTGCCCGCGCGGTGTTCCGCATTCTGCAAGCCTCCGGAGCGCACGT
CGGCAGTCGGCTCCCTCGTTGACCGAATCACCGACCTCTCTCCCCAGGGGATCCGCCACCATGGTGAGCA
AGGGCGAGGAGCTGTTCACCGGGGTGGTGCCCATCCTGGTCGAGCTGGACGGCGACGTAAACGGCCACAA
GTTCAGCGTGTCCGGCGAGGGCGAGGGCGATGCCACCTACGGCAAGCTGACCCTGAAGTTCATCTGCACC
ACCGGCAAGCTGCCCGTGCCCTGGCCCACCCTCGTGACCACCTTCAGCTACGGCGTGCAGTGCTTCAGCC
GCTACCCCGACCACATGAAGCAGCACGACTTCTTCAAGTCCGCCATGCCCGAAGGCTACGTCCAGGAGCG
CACCATCAGCTTCAAGGACGACGGCAACTACAAGACCCGCGCCGAGGTGAAGTTCGAGGGCGACACCCTG
GTGAACCGCATCGAGCTGAAGGGCATCGACTTCAAGGAGGACGGCAACATCCTGGGGCACAAGCTGGAGT
ACAACTACAACAGCCACAACGTCTATATCACGGCCGACAAGCAGAAGAACGGCATCAAGGCGAACTTCAA
GATCCGCCACAACATCGAGGACGGCAGCGTGCAGCTCGCCGACCACTACCAGCAGAACACCCCCATCGGC
GACGGCCCCGTGCTGCTGCCCGACAACCACTACCTGTTCATCCAGTCCGCCCTGAGCAAAGACCCCAACG
AGAAGCGCGATCACATGGTCCTGCTGGAGTTCGTGACCGCCGCCGGGATCACTCACGGCATGGACGAGCT
GTACAAGTAACGTACGAATCAACCTCTGGATTACAAAATTTGTGAAAGATTGACTGGTATTCTTAACTAT
GTTGCTCCTTTTACGCTATGTGGATACGCTGCTTTAATGCCTTTGTATCATGCTATTGCTTCCCGTATGG
CTTTCATTTTCTCCTCCTTGTATAAATCCTGGTTGCTGTCTCTTTATGAGGAGTTGTGGCCCGTTGTCAG
GCAACGTGGCGTGGTGTGCACTGTGTTTGCTGACGCAACCCCCACTGGTTGGGGCATTGCCACCACCTGT
CAGCTCCTTTCCGGGACTTTCGCTTTCCCCCTCCCTATTGCCACGGCGGAACTCATCGCCGCCTGCCTTG
CCCGCTGCTGGACAGGGGCTCGGCTGTTGGGCACTGACAATTCCGTGGTGTTGTCGGGGAAATCATCGTC
CTTTCCTTGGCTGCTCGCCTGTGTTGCCACCTGGATTCTGCGCGGGACGTCCTTCTGCTACGTCCCTTCG
GCCCTCAATCCAGCGGACCTTCCTTCCCGCGGCCTGCTGCCGGCTCTGCGGCCTCTTCCGCGTCTTTGCC
TTCGCCCTCAGACGAGTCGGATCTCCCTTTGGGCCGCCTCCCCGCGTCGAC
Features (pLannotate 1.2.2; 29 found; start..end, strand, type, name):
      2..64      +  CDS            nef (fragment): NEF_HV1Z2 - Experimental evidence at protein level: Swiss-Prot protein existence level 1. Extracellular Nef protein targets CD4(+) T-lymphocytes for apoptosis by interacting with CXCR4 surface receptors. From Human immunodeficiency virus type 1 group M subtype D (isolate Z2/CDC-Z34) (HIV-1).
     66..299     +  LTR            3' LTR (ΔU3): self-inactivating 3' long terminal repeat (LTR) from HIV-1
    377..498     +  polyA_signal   SV40 poly(A) signal: SV40 polyadenylation signal
    538..673     +  rep_origin     SV40 ori: SV40 origin of replication
    694..712     -  promoter       T7 promoter: promoter for bacteriophage T7 RNA polymerase
    720..875     +  CDS            lacZα (fragment): LacZα fragment of β-galactosidase; lacZ fragment
    880..1308    +  rep_origin     f1 ori (sequence partly withheld): f1 bacteriophage origin of replication; arrow indicates direction of (+) strand synthesis
   1361..1465    +  promoter       AmpR promoter: bla
   1466..2326    +  CDS            AmpR: β-lactamase; bla; confers resistance to ampicillin, carbenicillin, and related antibiotics
   2497..3085    +  rep_origin     ori: high-copy-number ColE1/pMB1/pBR322/pUC origin of replication
   3268..3360    +  CDS            lacI (fragment): lac repressor; lacI; The lac repressor binds to the lac operator to inhibit transcription in E. coli. This inhibition can be relieved by adding lactose or isopropyl-β-D-thiogalactopyranoside (IPTG).
   3373..3394    +  protein_bind   CAP binding site: CAP binding activates transcription in the presence of cAMP. E. coli catabolite activator protein
   3409..3439    +  promoter       lac promoter: promoter for the E. coli lac operon
   3447..3463    +  protein_bind   lac operator: The lac repressor binds to the lac operator to inhibit transcription in E. coli. This inhibition can be relieved by adding lactose or isopropyl-β-D-thiogalactopyranoside (IPTG). lac repressor encoded by lacI
   3508..3526    +  promoter       T3 promoter: promoter for bacteriophage T3 RNA polymerase
   3554..3780    +  promoter       RSV promoter: Rous sarcoma virus enhancer/promoter
   3781..3961    +  LTR            5' LTR (truncated): truncated 5' long terminal repeat (LTR) from HIV-1
   4008..4133    +  misc_feature   HIV-1 Ψ: packaging signal of human immunodeficiency virus type 1
   4117..4480    +  CDS            HIV-1 gag (fragment): gag protein from human immunodeficiency virus 1; gag
   4626..4859    +  misc_feature   RRE: The Rev response element (RRE) of HIV-1 allows for Rev-dependent mRNA export from the nucleus to the cytoplasm.
   5236..5262    +  CDS            Rev (fragment): human immunodeficiency virus 1 (HIV-1) Rev protein; rev; enhances nuclear export of unspliced and incompletely spliced viral mRNAs
   5266..5506    +  promoter       U6 promoter: RNA polymerase III promoter for human U6 snRNA
   5548..5581    -  protein_bind   loxP: Cre-mediated recombination occurs in the 8-bp core sequence (GCATACAT). Cre recombinase
   5894..5927    -  protein_bind   loxP: Cre-mediated recombination occurs in the 8-bp core sequence (GCATACAT). Cre recombinase
   5933..5992    +  misc_RNA       gRNA scaffold (fragment): guide RNA scaffold for the Streptococcus pyogenes CRISPR/Cas9 system
   6040..6157    +  misc_feature   cPPT/CTS: central polypurine tract and central termination sequence of HIV-1
   6216..6716    +  promoter       hPGK promoter: human phosphoglycerate kinase 1 promoter
   6730..7449    +  CDS            EGFP: the original enhanced GFP (Yang et al., 1996) mammalian codon-optimized
   7456..8044    +  misc_feature   WPRE: woodchuck hepatitis virus posttranscriptional regulatory element
