[The description below was written by a language model from this plasmid's Addgene catalogue record and pLannotate feature annotations shown in this document.]
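Description:
pXPR_070 is a third-generation, self-inactivating HIV-1 lentiviral vector for Cre-dependent expression of a CRISPR single guide RNA in mammalian cells, derived from the pXPR_053 backbone. In bacteria it is maintained as a high-copy plasmid through a ColE1/pUC origin and selected with ampicillin via the β-lactamase gene; an f1 origin, an SV40 origin and poly(A) signal, and remnants of lac and phage promoter sequences are also present in the backbone. The viral portion comprises an RSV promoter driving a truncated 5' LTR, the Ψ packaging signal with a gag fragment, the RRE, cPPT/CTS, WPRE and a ΔU3 3' LTR, so packaged genomes integrate without reconstituting an active viral promoter.

The payload is a human U6 promoter (with the LacO sequence of the parent vector removed) followed by a BsmBI cloning site for inserting a guide sequence; the deposited plasmid carries no guide. The S. pyogenes Cas9 guide scaffold is interrupted in its stem loop by a stuffer that carries transcriptional stops near both ends and is flanked by two loxP sites in the same orientation. Until Cre is present, transcription terminates within the stuffer and no functional sgRNA is made. Cre excises the stuffer, leaving a single loxP within the stem loop and restoring a complete scaffold. This restricts editing to Cre-expressing lineages or to the time of Cre induction.

A separate human PGK promoter drives a GFP-family reporter, annotated automatically as EGFP but described in the record as violet-excited GFP (Vex), which marks transduced cells in place of a drug selection marker. The associated work applies the vector to inducible and lineage-specific gene knockout in the immune system.
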