Addgene plasmid #164265: pXPR_070
Purpose: Lentiviral vector that enables Cre-mediated sgRNA expression. Also encodes the fluorophore violet-excited GFP (Vex) as a marker of transduction.
Depositing lab: Arlene Sharpe. Depositing organization: Harvard Medical School. Publication: X-CHIME enables combinatorial, inducible, lineage-specific and sequential knockout of genes in the immune system. LaFleur MW, Lemmen AM, Streeter ISL, Nguyen TH, Milling LE, Derosia NM, Hoffman ZM, Gillis JE, Tjokrosurjo Q, Markson SC, Huang AY, Anekal PV, Montero Llopis P, Haining WN, Doench JG, Sharpe AH. Nat Immunol. 2023 Nov 27. doi: 10.1038/s41590-023-01689-6. PubMed 38012416.
Backbone
  Vector backbone: pXPR_053
  Backbone manufacturer: Arlene Sharpe's Lab
  Backbone size w/o insert (bp): 7670
  Total vector size (bp): 8050
  Modifications to backbone: (1) Removal of LacO sequence from U6 promoter. (2) Introduction of a stuffer into the stem loop of the Broad GPP chRNA V2. The stuffer contains transcriptional stops on the proximal 5’ and 3’ ends. This stuffer is flanked by loxP sequences that are in the same directional orientation.
  Vector type: Mammalian Expression, Lentiviral, Cre/Lox, CRISPR
  Selectable markers: Vex fluorescent reporter
Growth in bacteria
  Bacterial resistance: Ampicillin, 100 μg/mL
  Growth temperature: 37°C
  Growth strain: NEB Stable
  Copy number: High Copy
Gene/Insert
  Gene/Insert name: sgRNA cassette
  gRNA/shRNA sequence: NA
  Promoter: Human U6
  Cloning method: Restriction Enzyme; 5′ cloning site BsmBI (destroyed during cloning); 3′ cloning site BsmBI (destroyed during cloning)
  Sequencing primers: 5′ GACTATCATATGCTTACCGT; 3′ TCTACTATTCTTTCCCCTGCACTGT
Terms and licenses: Academic/Nonprofit Terms; Industry Terms: Not Available to Industry
How to cite: pXPR_070 was a gift from Arlene Sharpe (Addgene plasmid # 164265 ; http://n2t.net/addgene:164265 ; RRID:Addgene_164265)
